>Addgene plasmid #214974 | pKH142_EGFP-YIPF3 WT | addgene full sequence | sequence record 431701 | Addgene NGS Result
ATGTATATCATTTTACTGGGGGACCTTGTGCAGAACTCGTGGTGCTGGGCACTGCTGCTGCTGCGGCAGC
TGGCAACCTGACTTGTATCGTCGCGATCGGAAATGAGAACAGGGGCATCTTGAGCCCCTGCGGACGGTGC
CGACAGGTGCTTCTCGATCTGCATCCTGGGATCAAAGCCATAGTGAAGGACAGTGATGGACAGCCGACGG
CAGTTGGGATTCGTGAATTGCTGCCCTCTGGTTATGTGTGGGAGGGCTAAGCACTTCGTGGCCGAGGAGC
AGGACTGACACTCGACCTCGAAACTTGTTTATTGCAGCTTATAATGGTTACAAATAAAGCAATAGCATCA
CAAATTTCACAAATAAAGCATTTTTTTCACTGCATTCTAGTTGTGGTTTGTCCAAACTCATCAATGTATC
TTATCATGTCTATGCATCGATAGATCCTAATCAACCTCTGGATTACAAAATTTGTGAAAGATTGACTGGT
ATTCTTAACTATGTTGCTCCTTTTACGCTATGTGGATACGCTGCTTTAATGCCTTTGTATCATGCTATTG
CTTCCCGTATGGCTTTCATTTTCTCCTCCTTGTATAAATCCTGGTTGCTGTCTCTTTATGAGGAGTTGTG
GCCCGTTGTCAGGCAACGTGGCGTGGTGTGCACTGTGTTTGCTGACGCAACCCCCACTGGTTGGGGCATT
GCCACCACCTGTCAGCTCCTTTCCGGGACTTTCGCTTTCCCCCTCCCTATTGCCACGGCGGAACTCATCG
CCGCCTGCCTTGCCCGCTGCTGGACAGGGGCTCGGCTGTTGGGCACTGACAATTCCGTGGTGTTGTCGGG
GAAATCATCGTCCTTTCCTTGGCTGCTCGCCTGTGTTGCCACCTGGATTCTGCGCGGGACGTCCTTCTGC
TACGTCCCTTCGGCCCTCAATCCAGCGGACCTTCCTTCCCGCGGCCTGCTGCCGGCTCTGCGGCCTCTTC
CGCGTCTTCGCCTTCGCCCTCAGACGAGTCGGATCTCCCTTTGGGCCGCCTCCCCGCCTGAGATCCTTTA
AGACCAATGACTTACAAGGCAGCTGTAGATCTTAGCCACTTTTTAAAAGAAAAGGGGGGACTGGAAGGGC
TAATTCACTCCCAACGAAGACAAGATCTGCTTTTTGCTTGTACTGGGTCTCTCTGGTTAGACCAGATCTG
AGCCTGGGAGCTCTCTGGCTAACTAGGGAACCCACTGCTTAAGCCTCAATAAAGCTTGCCTTGAGTGCTT
CAAGTAGTGTGTGCCCGTCTGTTGTGTGACTCTGGTAACTAGAGATCCCTCAGACCCTTTTAGTCAGTGT
GGAAAATCTCTAGCAGTAGTAGTTCATGTCATCTTATTATTCAGTATTTATAACTTGCAAAGAAATGAAT
ATCAGAGAGTGAGAGGCCCGGGTTAATTAAGGAAAGGGCTAGATCATTCTTGAAGACGAAAGGGCCTCGT
GATACGCCTATTTTTATAGGTTAATGTCATGATAATAATGGTTTCTTAGACGTCAGGTGGCACTTTTCGG
GGAAATGTGCGCGGAACCCCTATTTGTTTATTTTTCTAAATACATTCAAATATGTATCCGCTCATGAGAC
AATAACCCTGATAAATGCTTCAATAATATTGAAAAAGGAAGAGTATGAGTATTCAACATTTCCGTGTCGC
CCTTATTCCCTTTTTTGCGGCATTTTGCCTTCCTGTTTTTGCTCACCCAGAAACGCTGGTGAAAGTAAAA
GATGCTGAAGATCAGTTGGGTGCACGAGTGGGTTACATCGAACTGGATCTCAACAGCGGTAAGATCCTTG
AGAGTTTTCGCCCCGAAGAACGTTTTCCAATGATGAGCACTTTTAAAGTTCTGCTATGTGGCGCGGTATT
ATCCCGTGTTGACGCCGGGCAAGAGCAACTCGGTCGCCGCATACACTATTCTCAGAATGACTTGGTTGAG
TACTCACCAGTCACAGAAAAGCATCTTACGGATGGCATGACAGTAAGAGAATTATGCAGTGCTGCCATAA
CCATGAGTGATAACACTGCGGCCAACTTACTTCTGACAACGATCGGAGGACCGAAGGAGCTAACCGCTTT
TTTGCACAACATGGGGGATCATGTAACTCGCCTTGATCGTTGGGAACCGGAGCTGAATGAAGCCATACCA
AACGACGAGCGTGACACCACGATGCCTGTAGCAATGGCAACAACGTTGCGCAAACTATTAACTGGCGAAC
TACTTACTCTAGCTTCCCGGCAACAATTAATAGACTGGATGGAGGCGGATAAAGTTGCAGGACCACTTCT
GCGCTCGGCCCTTCCGGCTGGCTGGTTTATTGCTGATAAATCTGGAGCCGGTGAGCGTGGGTCTCGCGGT
ATCATTGCAGCACTGGGGCCAGATGGTAAGCCCTCCCGTATCGTAGTTATCTACACGACGGGGAGTCAGG
CAACTATGGATGAACGAAATAGACAGATCGCTGAGATAGGTGCCTCACTGATTAAGCATTGGTAACTGTC
AGACCAAGTTTACTCATATATACTTTAGATTGATTTAAAACTTCATTTTTAATTTAAAAGGATCTAGGTG
AAGATCCTTTTTGATAATCTCATGACCAAAATCCCTTAACGTGAGTTTTCGTTCCACTGAGCGTCAGACC
CCGTAGAAAAGATCAAAGGATCTTCTTGAGATCCTTTTTTTCTGCGCGTAATCTGCTGCTTGCAAACAAA
AAAACCACCGCTACCAGCGGTGGTTTGTTTGCCGGATCAAGAGCTACCAACTCTTTTTCCGAAGGTAACT
GGCTTCAGCAGAGCGCAGATACCAAATACTGTTCTTCTAGTGTAGCCGTAGTTAGGCCACCACTTCAAGA
ACTCTGTAGCACCGCCTACATACCTCGCTCTGCTAATCCTGTTACCAGTGGCTGCTGCCAGTGGCGATAA
GTCGTGTCTTACCGGGTTGGACTCAAGACGATAGTTACCGGATAAGGCGCAGCGGTCGGGCTGAACGGGG
GGTTCGTGCACACAGCCCAGCTTGGAGCGAACGACCTACACCGAACTGAGATACCTACAGCGTGAGCTAT
GAGAAAGCGCCACGCTTCCCGAAGGGAGAAAGGCGGACAGGTATCCGGTAAGCGGCAGGGTCGGAACAGG
AGAGCGCACGAGGGAGCTTCCAGGGGGAAACGCCTGGTATCTTTATAGTCCTGTCGGGTTTCGCCACCTC
TGACTTGAGCGTCGATTTTTGTGATGCTCGTCAGGGGGGCGGAGCCTATGGAAAAACGCCAGCAACGCGG
CCTTTTTACGGTTCCTGGCCTTTTGCTGGCCTTTTGCTCACATGTTCTTTCCTGCGTTATCCCCTGATTC
TGTGGATAACCGTATTACCGCCTTTGAGTGAGCTGATACCGCTCGCCGCAGCCGAACGACCGAGCGCAGC
GAGTCAGTGAGCGAGGAAGCGGAAGAGCGCCCAATACGCAAACCGCCTCTCCCCGCGCGTTGGCCGATTC
ATTAATGCAGCAAGCTCATGGCTGACTAATTTTTTTTATTTATGCAGAGGCCGAGGCCGCCTCGGCCTCT
GAGCTATTCCAGAAGTAGTGAGGAGGCTTTTTTGGAGGCCTAGGCTTTTGCAAAAAGCTCCCCGTGGCAC
GACAGGTTTCCCGACTGGAAAGCGGGCAGTGAGCGCAACGCAATTAATGTGAGTTAGCTCACTCATTAGG
CACCCCAGGCTTTACACTTTATGCTTCCGGCTCGTATGTTGTGTGGAATTGTGAGCGGATAACAATTTCA
CACAGGAAACAGCTATGACATGATTACGAATTTCACAAATAAAGCATTTTTTTCACTGCATTCTAGTTGT
GGTTTGTCCAAACTCATCAATGTATCTTATCATGTCTGGATCAACTGGATAACTCAAGCTAACCAAAATC
ATCCCAAACTTCCCACCCCATACCCTATTACCACTGCCAATTACCTGTGGTTTCATTTACTCTAAACCTG
TGATTCCTCTGAATTATTTTCATTTTAAAGAAATTGTATTTGTTAAATATGTACTACAAACTTAGTAGTT
GGAAGGGCTAATTCACTCCCAAAGAAGACAAGATATCCTTGATCTGTGGATCTACCACACACAAGGCTAC
TTCCCTGATTAGCAGAACTACACACCAGGGCCAGGGGTCAGATATCCACTGACCTTTGGATGGTGCTACA
AGCTAGTACCAGTTGAGCCAGATAAGGTAGAAGAGGCCAATAAAGGAGAGAACACCAGCTTGTTACACCC
TGTGAGCCTGCATGGGATGGATGACCCGGAGAGAGAAGTGTTAGAGTGGAGGTTTGACAGCCGCCTAGCA
TTTCATCACGTGGCCCGAGAGCTGCATCCGGAGTACTTCAAGAACTGCTGATATCGAGCTTGCTACAAGG
GACTTTCCGCTGGGGACTTTCCAGGGAGGCGTGGCCTGGGCGGGACTGGGGAGTGGCGAGCCCTCAGATC
CTGCATATAAGCAGCTGCTTTTTGCCTGTACTGGGTCTCTCTGGTTAGACCAGATCTGAGCCTGGGAGCT
CTCTGGCTAACTAGGGAACCCACTGCTTAAGCCTCAATAAAGCTTGCCTTGAGTGCTTCAAGTAGTGTGT
GCCCGTCTGTTGTGTGACTCTGGTAACTAGAGATCCCTCAGACCCTTTTAGTCAGTGTGGAAAATCTCTA
GCAGTGGCGCCCGAACAGGGACTTGAAAGCGAAAGGGAAACCAGAGGAGCTCTCTCGACGCAGGACTCGG
CTTGCTGAAGCGCGCACGGCAAGAGGCGAGGGGCGGCGACTGGTGAGTACGCCAAAAATTTTGACTAGCG
GAGGCTAGAAGGAGAGAGATGGGTGCGAGAGCGTCAGTATTAAGCGGGGGAGAATTAGATCGCGATGGGA
AAAAATTCGGTTAAGGCCAGGGGGAAAGAAAAAATATAAATTAAAACATATAGTATGGGCAAGCAGGGAG
CTAGAACGATTCGCAGTTAATCCTGGCCTGTTAGAAACATCAGAAGGCTGTAGACAAATACTGGGACAGC
TACAACCATCCCTTCAGACAGGATCAGAAGAACTTAGATCATTATATAATACAGTAGCAACCCTCTATTG
TGTGCATCAAAGGATAGAGATAAAAGACACCAAGGAAGCTTTAGACAAGATAGAGGAAGAGCAAAACAAA
AGTAAGACCACCGCACAGCAAGCGGCCGGCCGCTGATCTTCAGACCTGGAGGAGGAGATATGAGGGACAA
TTGGAGAAGTGAATTATATAAATATAAAGTAGTAAAAATTGAACCATTAGGAGTAGCACCCACCAAGGCA
AAGAGAAGAGTGGTGCAGAGAGAAAAAAGAGCAGTGGGAATAGGAGCTTTGTTCCTTGGGTTCTTGGGAG
CAGCAGGAAGCACTATGGGCGCAGCGTCAATGACGCTGACGGTACAGGCCAGACAATTATTGTCTGGTAT
AGTGCAGCAGCAGAACAATTTGCTGAGGGCTATTGAGGCGCAACAGCATCTGTTGCAACTCACAGTCTGG
GGCATCAAGCAGCTCCAGGCAAGAATCCTGGCTGTGGAAAGATACCTAAAGGATCAACAGCTCCTGGGGA
TTTGGGGTTGCTCTGGAAAACTCATTTGCACCACTGCTGTGCCTTGGAATGCTAGTTGGAGTAATAAATC
TCTGGAACAGATTTGGAATCACACGACCTGGATGGAGTGGGACAGAGAAATTAACAATTACACAAGCTTA
ATACACTCCTTAATTGAAGAATCGCAAAACCAGCAAGAAAAGAATGAACAAGAATTATTGGAATTAGATA
AATGGGCAAGTTTGTGGAATTGGTTTAACATAACAAATTGGCTGTGGTATATAAAATTATTCATAATGAT
AGTAGGAGGCTTGGTAGGTTTAAGAATAGTTTTTGCTGTACTTTCTATAGTGAATAGAGTTAGGCAGGGA
TATTCACCATTATCGTTTCAGACCCACCTCCCAACCCCGAGGGGACCCGACAGGCCCGAAGGAATAGAAG
AAGAAGGTGGAGAGAGAGACAGAGACAGATCCATTCGATTAGTGAACGGATCTCGACGGTATCGCCGAAT
TCACAAATGGCAGTATTCATCCACAATTTTAAAAGAAAAGGGGGGATTGGGGGGTACAGTGCAGGGGAAA
GAATAGTAGACATAATAGCAACAGACATACAAACTAAAGAATTACAAAAACAAATTACAAAAATTCAAAA
TTTTCGGGTTTATTACAGGGACAGCAGAGATCCAGTTTGGACTAGTGGAGTTCCGCGTTACATAACTTAC
GGTAAATGGCCCGCCTGGCTGACCGCCCAACGACCCCCGCCCATTGACGTCAATAATGACGTATGTTCCC
ATAGTAACGCCAATAGGGACTTTCCATTGACGTCAATGGGTGGAGTATTTACGGTAAACTGCCCACTTGG
CAGTACATCAAGTGTATCATATGCCAAGTACGCCCCCTATTGACGTCAATGACGGTAAATGGCCCGCCTG
GCATTATGCCCAGTACATGACCTTATGGGACTTTCCTACTTGGCAGTACATCTACGTATTAGTCATCGCT
ATTACCATGGTGATGCGGTTTTGGCAGTACATCAATGGGCGTGGATAGCGGTTTGACTCACGGGGATTTC
CAAGTCTCCACCCCATTGACGTCAATGGGAGTTTGTTTTGGCACCAAAATCAACGGGACTTTCCAAAATG
TCGTAACAACTCCGCCCCATTGACGCAAATGGGCGGTAGGCGTGTACGGTGGGAGGTCTATATAAGCAGA
GCTCGTTTAGTGAACCGTCAGATCGCCTGGAGACGCCATCCACGCTGTTTTGACCTCCATAGAAGACACC
GGCGGCCGATCTGCCACCATGGTGAGCAAGGGCGAGGAGCTGTTCACCGGGGTGGTGCCCATCCTGGTCG
AGCTGGACGGCGACGTAAACGGCCACAAGTTCAGCGTGTCCGGCGAGGGCGAGGGCGATGCCACCTACGG
CAAGCTGACCCTGAAGTTCATCTGCACCACCGGCAAGCTGCCCGTGCCCTGGCCCACCCTCGTGACCACC
CTGACCTACGGCGTGCAGTGCTTCAGCCGCTACCCCGACCACATGAAGCAGCACGACTTCTTCAAGTCCG
CCATGCCCGAAGGCTACGTCCAGGAGCGCACCATCTTCTTCAAGGACGACGGCAACTACAAGACCCGCGC
CGAGGTGAAGTTCGAGGGCGACACCCTGGTGAACCGCATCGAGCTGAAGGGCATCGACTTCAAGGAGGAC
GGCAACATCCTGGGGCACAAGCTGGAGTACAACTACAACAGCCACAACGTCTATATCATGGCCGACAAGC
AGAAGAACGGCATCAAGGTGAACTTCAAGATCCGCCACAACATCGAGGACGGCAGCGTGCAGCTCGCCGA
CCACTACCAGCAGAACACCCCCATCGGCGACGGCCCCGTGCTGCTGCCCGACAACCACTACCTGAGCACC
CAGTCCGCCCTGAGCAAAGACCCCAACGAGAAGCGCGATCACATGGTCCTGCTGGAGTTCGTGACCGCCG
CCGGGATCACTCTCGGCATGGACGAGCTGTACAAGGCTCGAGGTTATCAAACAAGTTTGTACAAAAAAGT
TGGCATGGCAACTACAGCTGCGCCGGCGGGCGGCGCCCGAAATGGAGCTGGCCCGGAATGGGGAGGGTTC
GAAGAAAACATCCAGGGCGGAGGCTCAGCTGTGATTGACATGGAGAACATGGATGATACCTCAGGCTCTA
GCTTCGAGGATATGGGTGAGCTGCATCAGCGCCTGCGCGAGGAAGAAGTAGACGCTGATGCAGCTGATGC
AGCTGCTGCTGAAGAGGAGGATGGAGAGTTCCTGGGCATGAAGGGCTTTAAGGGACAGCTGAGCCGGCAG
GTGGCAGATCAGATGTGGCAGGCTGGGAAAAGACAAGCCTCCAGGGCCTTCAGCTTGTACGCCAACATCG
ACATCCTCAGACCCTACTTTGATGTGGAGCCTGCTCAGGTGCGAAGCAGGCTCCTGGAGTCCATGATCCC
TATCAAGATGGTCAACTTCCCCCAGAAAATTGCAGGTGAACTCTATGGACCTCTCATGCTGGTCTTCACT
CTGGTTGCTATCCTACTCCATGGGATGAAGACGTCTGACACTATTATCCGGGAGGGCACCCTGATGGGCA
CAGCCATTGGCACCTGCTTCGGCTACTGGCTGGGAGTCTCATCCTTCATTTACTTCCTTGCCTACCTGTG
CAACGCCCAGATCACCATGCTGCAGATGTTGGCACTGCTGGGCTATGGCCTCTTTGGGCATTGCATTGTC
CTGTTCATCACCTATAATATCCACCTCCACGCCCTCTTCTACCTCTTCTGGCTGTTGGTGGGTGGACTGT
CCACACTGCGCATGGTAGCAGTGTTGGTGTCTCGGACCGTGGGCCCCACACAGCGGCTGCTCCTCTGTGG
CACCCTGGCTGCCCTACACATGCTCTTCCTGCTCTATCTGCATTTTGCCTACCACAAAGTGGTAGAGGGG
ATCCTGGACACACTGGAGGGCCCCAACATCCCGCCCATCCAGAGGGTCCCCAGAGACATCCCTGCCATGC
TCCCTGCTGCTCGGCTTCCCACCACCGTCCTCAACGCCACAGCCAAAGCTGTTGCGGTGACCCTGCAGTC
ACACTGCCCAACTTTCTTGTACAAAGTGGTTCGATAACGAATTCTACCGGGTAGGGGAGGCGCTTTTCCC
AAGGCAGTCTGGAGCATGCGCTTTAGCAGCCCCGCTGGGCACTTGGCGCTACACAAGTGGCCTCTGGCCT
CGCACACATTCCACATCCACCGGTAGGCGCCAACCGGCTCCGTTCTTTGGTGGCCCCTTCGCGCCACCTT
CTACTCCTCCCCTAGTCAGGAAGTTCCCCCCCGCCCCGCAGCTCGCGTCGTGCAGGACGTGACAAATGGA
AGTAGCACGTCTCACTAGTCTCGTGCAGATGGACAGCACCGCTGAGCAATGGAAGCGGGTAGGCCTTTGG
GGCAGCGGCCAATAGCAGCTTTGCTCCTTCGCTTTCTGGGCTCAGAGGCTGGGAAGGGGTGGGTCCGGGG
GCGGGCTCAGGGGCGGGCTCAGGGGCGGGGCGGGCGCCCGAAGGTCCTCCGGAGGCCCGGCATTCTGCAC
GCTTCAAAAGCGCACGTCTGCCGCGCTGTTCTCCTCTTCCTCATCTCCGGGCCTTTCGACCTGCAGCCCA
TTAATTAAACCATGGCCAAGCCTTTGTCTCAAGAAGAATCCACCCTCATTGAAAGAGCAACGGCTACAAT
CAACAGCATCCCCATCTCTGAAGACTACAGCGTCGCCAGCGCAGCTCTCTCTAGCGACGGCCGCATCTTC
ACTGGTGTCA
Features (pLannotate 1.2.2; 30 found; start..end, strand, type, name):
    261..288     +  CDS            BleoR (fragment): antibiotic-binding protein; Sh ble from Streptoalloteichus hindustanus; confers resistance to bleomycin, phleomycin, and Zeocin™
    302..423     +  polyA_signal   SV40 poly(A) signal: SV40 polyadenylation signal
    449..1037    +  misc_feature   WPRE: woodchuck hepatitis virus posttranscriptional regulatory element
   1045..1110    +  CDS            nef (fragment): NEF_HV1Z2 - Experimental evidence at protein level: Swiss-Prot protein existence level 1. Extracellular Nef protein targets CD4(+) T-lymphocytes for apoptosis by interacting with CXCR4 surface receptors. From Human immunodeficiency virus type 1 group M subtype D (isolate Z2/CDC-Z34) (HIV-1).
   1112..1345    +  LTR            3' LTR (ΔU3): self-inactivating 3' long terminal repeat (LTR) from HIV-1
   1550..1654    +  promoter       AmpR promoter: bla
   1655..2515    +  CDS            AmpR: β-lactamase; bla; confers resistance to ampicillin, carbenicillin, and related antibiotics
   2686..3274    +  rep_origin     ori: high-copy-number ColE1/pMB1/pBR322/pUC origin of replication
   3457..3511    +  CDS            lacI (fragment): lac repressor; lacI; The lac repressor binds to the lac operator to inhibit transcription in E. coli. This inhibition can be relieved by adding lactose or isopropyl-β-D-thiogalactopyranoside (IPTG).
   3517..3610    +  rep_origin     SV40 ori (fragment): SV40 origin of replication
   3635..3672    +  CDS            lacI (fragment): lac repressor; lacI; The lac repressor binds to the lac operator to inhibit transcription in E. coli. This inhibition can be relieved by adding lactose or isopropyl-β-D-thiogalactopyranoside (IPTG).
   3685..3706    +  protein_bind   CAP binding site: CAP binding activates transcription in the presence of cAMP. E. coli catabolite activator protein
   3721..3751    +  promoter       lac promoter: promoter for the E. coli lac operon
   3759..3775    +  protein_bind   lac operator: The lac repressor binds to the lac operator to inhibit transcription in E. coli. This inhibition can be relieved by adding lactose or isopropyl-β-D-thiogalactopyranoside (IPTG). lac repressor encoded by lacI
   3809..3892    +  polyA_signal   SV40 poly(A) signal (fragment): SV40 polyadenylation signal
   4059..4388    +  CDS            nef (fragment): NEF_HV1BR - Experimental evidence at protein level: Swiss-Prot protein existence level 1. Extracellular Nef protein targets CD4(+) T-lymphocytes for apoptosis by interacting with CXCR4 surface receptors (PubMed:14990729). From Human immunodeficiency virus type 1 group M subtype B (isolate BRU/LAI) (HIV-1).
   4436..4693    +  LTR            5' LTR (truncated): truncated 5' long terminal repeat (LTR) from HIV-1
   4740..4865    +  misc_feature   HIV-1 Ψ: packaging signal of human immunodeficiency virus type 1
   4849..5187    +  CDS            HIV-1 gag (fragment): gag protein from human immunodeficiency virus 1; gag
   5362..5595    +  misc_feature   RRE: The Rev response element (RRE) of HIV-1 allows for Rev-dependent mRNA export from the nucleus to the cytoplasm.
   5972..6072    +  CDS            Rev (fragment): human immunodeficiency virus 1 (HIV-1) Rev protein; rev; enhances nuclear export of unspliced and incompletely spliced viral mRNAs
   6117..6234    +  misc_feature   cPPT/CTS: central polypurine tract and central termination sequence of HIV-1
   6286..6589    +  enhancer       CMV enhancer: human cytomegalovirus immediate early enhancer
   6590..6793    +  promoter       CMV promoter: human cytomegalovirus (CMV) immediate early promoter
   6879..7595    +  CDS            EGFP: EGFP is a basic (constitutively fluorescent) green fluorescent protein published in 1996, derived from Aequorea victoria. It is reported to be a rapidly-maturing weak dimer with moderate acid sensitivity.
   7612..7629    +  protein_bind   attB1 (fragment): mutant version of attB; core recombination site for the Gateway® BP reaction BP Clonase™
   7635..8684    +  CDS            YIPF3: YIPF3_HUMAN - Also known as C6orf109, KLIP1. Experimental evidence at protein level: Swiss-Prot protein existence level 1. Involved in the maintenance of the Golgi structure. May play a role in hematopoiesis. From Homo sapiens (Human).
   8687..8710    -  protein_bind   attB2: mutant version of attB; recombination site for the Gateway® BP reaction BP Clonase™
   8729..9228    +  promoter       PGK promoter: mouse phosphoglycerate kinase 1 promoter
   9252..260     +  CDS            BSD (across the origin): blasticidin S deaminase; Aspergillus terreus BSD; confers resistance to blasticidin
