[The description below was written by a language model from this plasmid's Addgene catalogue record and pLannotate feature annotations shown in this document.]
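Description:
pKH142_EGFP-YIPF3 WT is a lentiviral transfer plasmid of about 9.4 kb, built on a pHAGE-type ("phage lentiviral") backbone, for expressing wild-type human YIPF3 with EGFP fused to its N-terminus in mammalian cells. It is propagated in E. coli through a high-copy ColE1/pUC origin and selected with ampicillin via the bla gene. The recombination-tolerant strain listed for growth is a common choice for plasmids that carry repeated LTR sequences.

The viral portion has the usual HIV-1-derived parts: a truncated 5' LTR, the Ψ packaging signal with a gag fragment, the RRE for Rev-dependent nuclear export of the genomic RNA, the cPPT/CTS, a WPRE that boosts transcript expression, and a self-inactivating ΔU3 3' LTR that limits LTR-driven transcription after integration. Packaging functions are not encoded and must be supplied in trans.

Between these elements, the CMV enhancer and promoter drive the EGFP coding sequence. It is followed by an attB1 remnant, the YIPF3 open reading frame and attB2, which is the scar pattern expected from Gateway recombination of the gene into a GFP destination vector. Downstream, a mouse PGK promoter drives blasticidin S deaminase, so transduced cells can be selected with blasticidin. A short BleoR fragment and assorted lac and SV40 fragments appear to be backbone remnants.

YIPF3 is a Golgi-resident membrane protein involved in maintaining Golgi structure. The associated publication concerns Golgiphagy membrane receptors identified under nutrient stress, so the construct is suited to making stable cell lines for imaging or tracking GFP-YIPF3. The "WT" label suggests it serves as a reference alongside mutant versions, although the record does not describe any.
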