Addgene plasmid #214974: pKH142_EGFP-YIPF3 WT
Purpose: GFP tagged YIPF3
Depositing lab: Wade Harper. Depositing organization: Harvard Medical School. Publication: Proteome census upon nutrient stress reveals Golgiphagy membrane receptors. Hickey KL, Swarup S, Smith IR, Paoli JC, Miguel Whelan E, Paulo JA, Harper JW. Nature. 2023 Nov;623(7985):167-174. doi: 10.1038/s41586-023-06657-6. Epub 2023 Sep 27. PubMed 37757899.
Backbone
  Vector backbone: phage lentiviral
  Vector type: Lentiviral
Growth in bacteria
  Bacterial resistance: Ampicillin, 100 μg/mL
  Growth temperature: 37°C
  Growth strain: NEB Stable
  Copy number: High Copy
Gene/Insert
  Gene/Insert name: GFP-YIPF3
  Species: H. sapiens (human)
  Entrez Gene: YIPF3 (a.k.a. KLIP1, FinGER3, C6orf109, dJ337H4.3, DKFZp566C243)
  Cloning method: Gateway Cloning
Terms and licenses: Academic/Nonprofit Terms; Industry Terms: Not Available to Industry
How to cite: pKH142_EGFP-YIPF3 WT was a gift from Wade Harper (Addgene plasmid # 214974 ; http://n2t.net/addgene:214974 ; RRID:Addgene_214974)
